>Addgene plasmid #171726 | E1_pENTR_L1-L4_NI_G1397-DddtoxA-C | addgene full sequence | sequence record 338715 | Addgene NGS Result
CCAGGGTGGTTTTTCTTTTCACCAGTGAGACGGGCAACAGCTGATTGCCCTTCACCGCCTGGCCCTGAGA
GAGTTGCAGCAAGCGGTCCACGCTGGTTTGCCCCAGCAGGCGAAAATCCTGTTTGATGGTGGTTAACGGC
GGGATATAACATGAGCTGTCTTCGGTATCGTCGTATCCCACTACCGAGATGTCCGCACCAACGCGCAGCC
CGGACTCGGTAATGGCGCGCATTGCGCCCAGCGCCATCTGATCGTTGGCAACCAGCATCGCAGTGGGAAC
GATGCCCTCATTCAGCATTTGCATGGTTTGTTGAAAACCGGACATGGCACTCCAGTCGCCTTCCCGTTCC
GCTATCGGCTGAATTTGATTGCGAGTGAGATATTTATGCCAGCCAGCCAGACGCAGACGCGCCGAGACAG
AACTTAATGGGCCCGCTAACAGCGCGATTTGCTGGTGACCCAATGCGACCAGATGCTCCACGCCCAGTCG
CGTACCGTCTTCATGGGAGAAAATAATACTGTTGATGGGTGTCTGGTCAGAGACATCAAGAAATAACGCC
GGAACATTAGTGCAGGCAGCTTCCACAGCAATGGCATCCTGGTCATCCAGCGGATAGTTAATGATCAGCC
CACTGACGCGTTGCGCGAGAAGATTGTGCACCGCCGCTTTACAGGCTTCGACGCCGCTTCGTTCTACCAT
CGACACCACCACGCTGGCACCCAGTTGATCGGCGCGAGATTTAATCGCCGCGACAATTTGCGACGGCGCG
TGCAGGGCCAGACTGGAGGTGGCAACGCCAATCAGCAACGACTGTTTGCCCGCCAGTTGTTGTGCCACGC
GGTTGGGAATGTAATTCAGCTCCGCCATCGCCGCTTCCACTTTTTCCCGCGTTTTCGCAGAAACGTGGCT
GGCCTGGTTCACCACGCGGGAAACGGTCTGATAAGAGACACCGGCATACTCTGCGACATCGTATAACGTT
ACTGGTTTCACATTCACCACCCTGAATTGACTCTCTTCCGGGCGCTATCATGCCATACCGCGAAAGGTTT
TGCGCCATTCGATGGTGTCCGGGATCTCGACGCTCTCCCTTATGCGACTCCTGCATTAGGAAATTAATAC
GACTCACTATAGGGGAATTGTGAGCGGATAACAATTCCCCTGTAGAAATAATTTTGTTTAACTTTAATAA
GGAGATATACCATGGGCAGCCACCACCACCACCATCATCATCATCATCACAGCAGCGGCCTGGTGCCGCG
CGGCAGCCACATGGCAAGCATGTCGGACTCAGAAGTCAATCAAGAAGCTAAGCCAGAGGTCAAGCCAGAA
GTCAAGCCTGAGACTCACATCAATTTAAAGGTGTCCGATGGATCTTCAGAGATCTTCTTCAAGATCAAAA
AGACCACTCCTTTAAGAAGGCTGATGGAAGCGTTCGCTAAAAGACAGGGTAAGGAAATGGACTCCTTAAG
ATTCTTGTACGACGGTATTAGAATCCAAGCTGATCAGACCCCTGAAGATTTGGACATGGAGGATAACGAT
ATTATTGAGGCTCACAGAGAACAGATTGGTGGATCCGCCGACGCGCAGTCTTTTCTGAACCGCGTATGCG
GGGTAAGCGCAGCTCGCTTGACACCCTGTGGTACTGGGACGTCTACAGACGTGGTTTATCGCGCGTTCGA
CATCTATAACGACAAAGTCGCCGGTTTCGCTAAGTTCTTGAAGACCAATTGCTGTCGCTTTCAAGAGAAA
GATGAAGATGATAATCTTATTGACTCTTATTTTGTAGTAAAGCGTCACACCTTCAGCAACTATCAGCATG
AAGAAACCATCTATAATCTTTTGAAGGACTGTCCAGCAGTAGCCAAGCACGATTTTTTCAAATTTCGTAT
TGACGGTGACATGGTCCCCCACATTTCACGCCAGCGCCTTACCAAATACACAATGGCGGATCTGGTTTAT
GCTCTTCGTCATTTTGACGAAGGAAATTGCGACACCCTTAAGGAGATTCTGGTAACTTATAATTGTTGCG
ACGATGACTATTTTAATAAAAAGGATTGGTATGATTTTGTCGAAAATCCGGATATTTTACGTGTGTACGC
AAATCTGGGAGAGCGCGTTCGCCAAGCGTTGTTAAAGACGGTACAGTTCTGCGACGCCATGCGTAATGCC
GGTATCGTGGGTGTGCTGACCTTAGATAACCAAGATCTTAACGGTAATTGGTATGATTTCGGAGATTTTA
TTCAGACCACTCCCGGCTCCGGCGTGCCGGTAGTGGATTCCTATTATAGTCTGCTGATGCCAATCTTGAC
GTTGACCCGTGCCTTGACGGCGGAGAGCCATGTGGACACAGACTTAACGAAGCCTTACATTAAATGGGAT
TTGCTTAAATACGACTTCACGGAGGAGCGTCTTAAACTTTTTGACCGTTACTTTAAGTATTGGGACCAGA
CGTATCACCCCAACTGCGTCAACTGCTTAGACGATCGCTGCATCTTACATTGTGCAAACTTTAATGTTTT
ATTTTCCACAGTTTTTCCGCCGACTTCCTTCGGGCCACTGGTACGCAAGATTTTTGTCGACGGCGTGCCG
TTTGTAGTCTCTACGGGGTACCACTTTCGTGAACTTGGTGTTGTTCATAACCAGGATGTTAATTTACATT
CGTCACGTCTTTCATTCAAAGAGTTACTGGTATACGCGGCCGATCCCGCCATGCACGCAGCGTCCGGGAA
TTTACTTCTGGATAAACGTACTACGTGTTTCAGTGTTGCAGCGCTGACCAACAATGTAGCTTTCCAAACA
GTAAAACCAGGGAATTTCAATAAGGATTTTTACGACTTCGCAGTCAGTAAGGGTTTTTTTAAAGAGGGGA
GCTCGGTTGAGTTAAAACACTTTTTTTTCGCTCAGGATGGGAACGCTGCAATCTCCGATTACGACTACTA
TCGCTACAACTTACCTACGATGTGCGATATTCGCCAATTACTGTTCGTAGTTGAAGTAGTAGACAAGTAT
TTCGACTGTTACGATGGAGGATGTATTAATGCGAACCAAGTAATCGTCAATAATTTAGATAAATCTGCAG
GTTTTCCCTTTAATAAGTGGGGAAAGGCGCGCCTGTACTACGATTCAATGTCGTATGAGGACCAGGACGC
TCTTTTCGCATATACCAAACGCAATGTTATCCCGACGATTACGCAAATGAATCTGAAATATGCCATTTCC
GCTAAAAATCGCGCTCGCACGGTCGCGGGAGTATCGATTTGTTCTACTATGACTAACCGCCAATTCCATC
AAAAGTTGCTTAAATCTATCGCAGCAACGCGTGGGGCAACGGTGGTCATCGGGACCTCGAAGTTTTATGG
AGGTTGGCACAACATGCTGAAAACCGTGTATAGTGACGTGGAAAACCCGCATCTGATGGGGTGGGATTAT
CCGAAATGCGATCGCGCAATGCCTAATATGCTTCGCATCATGGCCTCTTTAGTGCTAGCACGTAAGCATA
CGACATGTTGCAGCTTGTCCCATCGCTTTTACCGTTTAGCTAATGAGTGCGCACAAGTATTATCGGAGAT
GGTAATGTGCGGCGGGAGTTTATACGTGAAGCCAGGTGGTACTAGTTCTGGGGATGCAACCACAGCGTAT
GCTAATTCGGTTTTCAATATCTGTCAGGCCGTTACCGCCAACGTAAACGCACTTCTGTCAACGGATGGTA
ATAAAATTGCTGATAAGTACGTACGCAACCTGCAACATCGTCTGTATGAGTGCCTTTATCGCAACCGCGA
TGTCGACACCGACTTTGTAAACGAGTTCTATGCATATTTGCGTAAGCATTTCTCTATGATGATCCTTTCA
GACGATGCCGTTGTGTGTTTCAACAGTACCTATGCCTCGCAAGGCCTAGTAGCCTCCATCAAAAACTTTA
AGTCCGTTCTTTACTATCAGAACAACGTCTTTATGTCAGAGGCCAAGTGCTGGACCGAGACGGACTTAAC
TAAAGGCCCACACGAGTTCTGCTCACAACATACTATGCTTGTAAAGCAAGGTGATGACTACGTCTATCTT
CCTTATCCTGACCCAAGCCGCATCCTGGGAGCTGGTTGTTTCGTTGACGATATCGTGAAGACCGATGGCA
CCCTGATGATTGAGCGTTTCGTCTCTCTGGCGATTGACGCGTATCCGTTAACTAAGCACCCCAATCAAGA
ATACGCGGACGTTTTTCACTTATACTTACAGTATATCCGTAAGTTACACGATGAGCTGACCGGTCACATG
CTTGATATGTACAGCGTTATGCTGACGAATGACAACACTTCGCGTTATTGGGAGCCTGAGTTTTATGAAG
CGATGTATACACCTCACACAGTTCTGCAGTAAGCTTGCGGCCGCACTCGAGTCTGGTAAAGAAACCGCTG
CTGCGAAATTTGAACGCCAGCACATGGACTCGTCTACTAGCGCAGCTTAATTAACCTAGGCTGCTGCCAC
CGCTGAGCAATAACTAGCATAACCCCTTGGGGCCTCTAAACGGGTCTTGAGGGGTTTTTTGCTGAAACCT
CAGGCATTTGAGAAGCACACGGTCACACTGCTTCCGGTAGTCAATAAACCGGTAAACCAGCAATAGACAT
AAGCGGCTATTTAACGACCCTGCCCTGAACCGACGACAAGCTGACGACCGGGTCTCCGCAAGTGGCACTT
TTCGGGGAAATGTGCGCGGAACCCCTATTTGTTTATTTTTCTAAATACATTCAAATATGTATCCGCTCAT
GAATTAATTCTTAGAAAAACTCATCGAGCATCAAATGAAACTGCAATTTATTCATATCAGGATTATCAAT
ACCATATTTTTGAAAAAGCCGTTTCTGTAATGAAGGAGAAAACTCACCGAGGCAGTTCCATAGGATGGCA
AGATCCTGGTATCGGTCTGCGATTCCGACTCGTCCAACATCAATACAACCTATTAATTTCCCCTCGTCAA
AAATAAGGTTATCAAGTGAGAAATCACCATGAGTGACGACTGAATCCGGTGAGAATGGCAAAAGTTTATG
CATTTCTTTCCAGACTTGTTCAACAGGCCAGCCATTACGCTCGTCATCAAAATCACTCGCATCAACCAAA
CCGTTATTCATTCGTGATTGCGCCTGAGCGAGACGAAATACGCGGTCGCTGTTAAAAGGACAATTACAAA
CAGGAATCGAATGCAACCGGCGCAGGAACACTGCCAGCGCATCAACAATATTTTCACCTGAATCAGGATA
TTCTTCTAATACCTGGAATGCTGTTTTCCCGGGGATCGCAGTGGTGAGTAACCATGCATCATCAGGAGTA
CGGATAAAATGCTTGATGGTCGGAAGAGGCATAAATTCCGTCAGCCAGTTTAGTCTGACCATCTCATCTG
TAACATCATTGGCAACGCTACCTTTGCCATGTTTCAGAAACAACTCTGGCGCATCGGGCTTCCCATACAA
TCGATAGATTGTCGCACCTGATTGCCCGACATTATCGCGAGCCCATTTATACCCATATAAATCAGCATCC
ATGTTGGAATTTAATCGCGGCCTAGAGCAAGACGTTTCCCGTTGAATATGGCTCATACTCTTCCTTTTTC
AATATTATTGAAGCATTTATCAGGGTTATTGTCTCATGAGCGGATACATATTTGAATGTATTTAGAAAAA
TAAACAAATAGGCATGCAGCGCTCTTCCGCTTCCTCGCTCACTGACTCGCTACGCTCGGTCGTTCGACTG
CGGCGAGCGGTGTCAGCTCACTCAAAAGCGGTAATACGGTTATCCACAGAATCAGGGGATAAAGCCGGAA
AGAACATGTGAGCAAAAAGCAAAGCACCGGAAGAAGCCAACGCCGCAGGCGTTTTTCCATAGGCTCCGCC
CCCCTGACGAGCATCACAAAAATCGACGCTCAAGCCAGAGGTGGCGAAACCCGACAGGACTATAAAGATA
CCAGGCGTTTCCCCCTGGAAGCTCCCTCGTGCGCTCTCCTGTTCCGACCCTGCCGCTTACCGGATACCTG
TCCGCCTTTCTCCCTTCGGGAAGCGTGGCGCTTTCTCATAGCTCACGCTGTTGGTATCTCAGTTCGGTGT
AGGTCGTTCGCTCCAAGCTGGGCTGTGTGCACGAACCCCCCGTTCAGCCCGACCGCTGCGCCTTATCCGG
TAACTATCGTCTTGAGTCCAACCCGGTAAGACACGACTTATCGCCACTGGCAGCAGCCATTGGTAACTGA
TTTAGAGGACTTTGTCTTGAAGTTATGCACCTGTTAAGGCTAAACTGAAAGAACAGATTTTGGTGAGTGC
GGTCCTCCAACCCACTTACCTTGGTTCAAAGAGTTGGTAGCTCAGCGAACCTTGAGAAAACCACCGTTGG
TAGCGGTGGTTTTTCTTTATTTATGAGATGATGAATCAATCGGTCTATCAAGTCAACGAACAGCTATTCC
GTTACTCTAGATTTCAGTGCAATTTATCTCTTCAAATGTAGCACCTGAAGTCAGCCCCATACGATATAAG
TTGTAATTCTCATGTTAGTCATGCCCCGCGCCCACCGGAAGGAGCTGACTGGGTTGAAGGCTCTCAAGGG
CATCGGTCGAGATCCCGGTGCCTAATGAGTGAGCTAACTTACATTAATTGCGTTGCGCTCACTGCCCGCT
TTCCAGTCGGGAAACCTGTCGTGCCAGCTGCATTAATGAATCGGCCAACGCGCGGGGAGAGGCGGTTTGC
GTATTGGGCG
Features (pLannotate 1.2.2; 19 found; start..end, strand, type, name):
    992..1069    -  promoter       lacI promoter: lacI
   1077..1112    -  CDS            TcR (fragment): tetracycline efflux protein; tet; confers resistance to tetracycline
   1115..1133    +  promoter       T7 promoter: promoter for bacteriophage T7 RNA polymerase
   1134..1158    +  protein_bind   lac operator: The lac repressor binds to the lac operator to inhibit transcription in E. coli. This inhibition can be relieved by adding lactose or isopropyl-β-D-thiogalactopyranoside (IPTG). lac repressor encoded by lacI
   1173..1195    +  RBS            RBS: efficient ribosome binding site from bacteriophage T7 gene 10 (Olins and Rangwala, 1989)
   1223..1239    +  CDS            capTEV™ (fragment): composite tag for in vivo biotinylation, TEV protease cleavage, and 6xHis tagging
   1250..1267    +  CDS            thrombin site: thrombin recognition and cleavage site
   1280..1572    +  CDS            SUMO (fragment): cleavable ubiquitin-like protein tag; S. cerevisiae SMT3 (truncated)
   1556..4369    +  CDS            rep (fragment): R1AB_SARS2 - Experimental evidence at protein level: Swiss-Prot protein existence level 1. [2'-O-methyltransferase]: Methyltransferase that mediates mRNA cap 2'-O-ribose methylation to the 5'-cap structure of viral mRNAs. N7-methyl guanosine cap is a prerequisite for binding of nsp16. Therefore plays an essential role in viral mRNAs cap methylation which is essential to evade immune system. From Severe acute respiratory syndrome coronavirus 2 (2019-nCoV) (SARS-CoV-2).
   4398..4439    +  CDS            S-Tag (fragment): affinity and epitope tag derived from pancreatic ribonuclease A
   4469..4486    +  CDS            SET1 (fragment): solubility-enhancement tag derived from T7 phage gene 10B
   4494..4541    +  terminator     T7 terminator: transcription terminator for bacteriophage T7 RNA polymerase
   4705..4762    +  promoter       AmpR promoter (fragment): bla
   4771..5586    -  CDS            KanR: aminoglycoside phosphotransferase; aph(3')-Ia; confers resistance to kanamycin in bacteria or G418 (Geneticin®) in eukaryotes
   5587..5678    -  promoter       AmpR promoter: bla
   5694..6443    -  rep_origin     RSF ori: Plasmids containing the RSF 1030 origin of replication can be propagated in E. coli cells that contain additional plasmids with compatible origins.
   6526..6590    -  CDS            TcR (fragment): tetracycline efflux protein; tet; confers resistance to tetracycline
   6605..6626    -  protein_bind   CAP binding site: CAP binding activates transcription in the presence of cAMP. E. coli catabolite activator protein
   6639..991     -  CDS            lacI (across the origin): lac repressor; lacI; The lac repressor binds to the lac operator to inhibit transcription in E. coli. This inhibition can be relieved by adding lactose or isopropyl-β-D-thiogalactopyranoside (IPTG).
