[The description below was written by a language model from this plasmid's Addgene catalogue record and pLannotate feature annotations shown in this document.]
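Description:
E1_pENTR_L1-L4_NI_G1397-DddtoxA-C is catalogued as a Multisite Gateway entry clone, the first-position entry vector flanked by attL1 and attL4 sites, used to assemble ptpTALECD constructs for targeted cytidine base editing of the plastid genome in Arabidopsis thaliana. According to the catalogue fields, its synthetic insert comprises the N- and C-terminal scaffold regions of a TALEN, one half of the split cytidine deaminase domain of DddA from Burkholderia cenocepacia (the name indicates the C-terminal half of a split at G1397), and a uracil glycosylase inhibitor, which limits excision of the uracil produced by deamination so that the C-to-T edit is retained. The plasmid encodes one "hand" of the TALE-deaminase pair. It serves as the final-step acceptor when target-specific TALE repeats are assembled with the Platinum Gate TALEN kit, and "NI" in the name presumably refers to the last repeat's RVD. The completed entry clone is then recombined with other entry clones into a destination vector. The record lists kanamycin selection, high copy number and a backbone named PINII. It does not state a promoter or a plastid-targeting peptide for this clone.

The accompanying feature table does not match this description. It annotates a 6,730 nt T7/lac bacterial expression plasmid carrying lacI, a T7 promoter with lac operator and RBS, a SUMO fusion tag with a thrombin site, a large coding region matched to the SARS-CoV-2 replicase polyprotein, an S-Tag fragment, a T7 terminator, KanR and an RSF origin. No att sites, TALE, DddA or UGI features are annotated. Kanamycin resistance is the only shared element, so the sequence record appears to correspond to a different plasmid and should not be taken as describing the catalogued construct.
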