Addgene plasmid #171726: E1_pENTR_L1-L4_NI_G1397-DddtoxA-C
Purpose: ptpTALECD vector assembly, Entry clone 1 with attL1 and L4
Depositing lab: Shin-ichi Arimura. Depositing organization: University of Tokyo, Graduate School of Agricultural and Life Sciences. Publication: Targeted base editing in the plastid genome of Arabidopsis thaliana. Nakazato I, Okuno M, Yamamoto H, Tamura Y, Itoh T, Shikanai T, Takanashi H, Tsutsumi N, Arimura SI. Nat Plants. 2021 Jul;7(7):906-913. doi: 10.1038/s41477-021-00954-6. Epub 2021 Jul 1. PubMed 34211131.
Backbone
  Vector backbone: PINII
  Vector type: Multisite Gateway entry vector
Growth in bacteria
  Bacterial resistance: Kanamycin, 50 μg/mL
  Growth temperature: 37°C
  Growth strain: DH5alpha
  Copy number: High Copy
Gene/Insert
  Gene/Insert name: C- and N-termini of TALEN, half of cytidine deaminase domain of dddA of Burkholderia cenocepacia, uracil glycosylase inhibitor
  Species: Synthetic
  Cloning method: Ligation Independent Cloning
Terms and licenses: Academic/Nonprofit Terms; Industry Terms: Not Available to Industry
Depositor comments: Multisite Gateway entry vector to express one hand of pTALECD-UGI. Use th Platinum Gate TALEN Kit (Kit # 1000000045 ) for assembling of TALE repeats, in which use this plasmid in the last step.
How to cite: E1_pENTR_L1-L4_NI_G1397-DddtoxA-C was a gift from Shin-ichi Arimura (Addgene plasmid # 171726 ; http://n2t.net/addgene:171726 ; RRID:Addgene_171726)
